Addgene plasmid #170477: pZV_21_400
Purpose: To amplify transcription template containing LacI operators
Depositing lab: Laura Finzi. Depositing organization: Emory University. Publication: Proteins mediating DNA loops effectively block transcription. Voros Z, Yan Y, Kovari DT, Finzi L, Dunlap D. Protein Sci. 2017 Jul;26(7):1427-1438. doi: 10.1002/pro.3156. Epub 2017 Mar 27. PubMed 28295806.
Backbone
  Vector backbone: pBR322
  Vector type: Bacterial Expression
Growth in bacteria
  Bacterial resistance: Ampicillin and Tetracycline, 100 & 10 μg/mL
  Growth temperature: 37°C
  Growth strain: DH5alpha
  Copy number: High Copy
Gene/Insert
  Gene/Insert name: T7A1, O2, O1, Lambda t1 in lacZ fragment
  Species: Synthetic
  Promoter: T7A1
  Cloning method: Unknown
Terms and licenses: Academic/Nonprofit Terms; Industry Terms: Not Available to Industry
Depositor comments: LacI operators separated by 400 base pairs.
How to cite: pZV_21_400 was a gift from Laura Finzi (Addgene plasmid # 170477 ; http://n2t.net/addgene:170477 ; RRID:Addgene_170477)
