[The description below was written by a language model from this plasmid's Addgene catalogue record and pLannotate feature annotations shown in this document.]
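Description:
pZV_21_400 is a 5.8 kb bacterial plasmid built on the pBR322 backbone that serves as a source of DNA template for in vitro transcription studies rather than as a protein expression vector. It replicates in E. coli from the ColE1/pMB1-type origin and retains both pBR322 selection markers: the β-lactamase gene with its bla promoter for ampicillin resistance, and the tetracycline efflux gene driven by the tet promoter. The rop gene is also annotated. Rop normally restrains copy number in pBR322-type plasmids, although the catalogue entry lists the plasmid as high copy.

The synthetic insert sits within the pBR322 basis-of-mobility region, which the annotation splits into two fragments flanking it. According to the record, it consists of the T7A1 promoter, the lac operators O2 and O1, and the lambda t1 terminator embedded in a lacZ fragment. The feature table detects only the two lacZ segments (plus a short, probably spurious, protein match), so the promoter, operators and terminator are not individually mapped and their exact positions cannot be given. T7A1 is a strong phage promoter recognised by E. coli RNA polymerase, and the two operators, separated by 400 bp, are binding sites that a single LacI tetramer can bridge to form a DNA loop in the path of the polymerase.

The stated purpose is to amplify a linear transcription template carrying these operators. The associated work examined how loop-mediating proteins such as LacI obstruct transcription elongation.
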