Features (pLannotate 1.2.2; 12 found; start..end, strand, type, name):
     39..1229    +  CDS            TcR: tetracycline efflux protein; tet; confers resistance to tetracycline
   1471..1851    -  CDS            YPB1_ECOLX: Protein predicted: Swiss-Prot protein existence level 4. From Escherichia coli.
   1868..2059    +  CDS            rop: Rop protein, which maintains plasmids at low copy number; rop
   2161..2180    +  misc_feature   bom (fragment): basis of mobility region from pBR322
   2186..2279    +  CDS            lacZ (fragment): β-galactosidase; lacZ
   2363..3603    +  CDS            lacZ (fragment): β-galactosidase; lacZ
   3598..3654    +  CDS            YDH2_PLAFS (fragment): Protein predicted: Swiss-Prot protein existence level 4. From Plasmodium falciparum (isolate fcm17 / Senegal).
   3668..3788    +  misc_feature   bom (fragment): basis of mobility region from pBR322
   3974..4562    -  rep_origin     ori: high-copy-number ColE1/pMB1/pBR322/pUC origin of replication
   4733..5593    -  CDS            AmpR: β-lactamase; bla; confers resistance to ampicillin, carbenicillin, and related antibiotics
   5594..5698    -  promoter       AmpR promoter: bla
   5811..5839    +  promoter       tet promoter: E. coli promoter for tetracycline efflux protein gene
>Addgene plasmid #170477 | pZV_21_400 | addgene full sequence | sequence record 336797 | Addgene NGS Result
TATCACAGTTAAATTGCTAACGCAGTCAGGCACCGTGTATGAAATCTAACAATGCGCTCATCGTCATCCT
CGGCACCGTCACCCTGGATGCTGTAGGCATAGGCTTGGTTATGCCGGTACTGCCGGGCCTCTTGCGGGAT
ATCGTCCATTCCGACAGCATCGCCAGTCACTATGGCGTGCTGCTAGCGCTATATGCGTTGATGCAATTTC
TATGCGCACCCGTTCTCGGAGCACTGTCCGACCGCTTTGGCCGCCGCCCAGTCCTGCTCGCTTCGCTACT
TGGAGCCACTATCGACTACGCGATCATGGCGACCACACCCGTCCTGTGGATCCTCTACGCCGGACGCATC
GTGGCCGGCATCACCGGCGCCACAGGTGCGGTTGCTGGCGCCTATATCGCCGACATCACCGATGGGGAAG
ATCGGGCTCGCCACTTCGGGCTCATGAGCGCTTGTTTCGGCGTGGGTATGGTGGCAGGCCCCGTGGCCGG
GGGACTGTTGGGCGCCATCTCCTTGCATGCACCATTCCTTGCGGCGGCGGTGCTCAACGGCCTCAACCTA
CTACTGGGCTGCTTCCTAATGCAGGAGTCGCATAAGGGAGAGCGTCGACCGATGCCCTTGAGAGCCTTCA
ACCCAGTCAGCTCCTTCCGGTGGGCGCGGGGCATGACTATCGTCGCCGCACTTATGACTGTCTTCTTTAT
CATGCAACTCGTAGGACAGGTGCCGGCAGCGCTCTGGGTCATTTTCGGCGAGGACCGCTTTCGCTGGAGC
GCGACGATGATCGGCCTGTCGCTTGCGGTATTCGGAATCTTGCACGCCCTCGCTCAAGCCTTCGTCACTG
GTCCCGCCACCAAACGTTTCGGCGAGAAGCAGGCCATTATCGCCGGCATGGCGGCCGACGCGCTGGGCTA
CGTCTTGCTGGCGTTCGCGACGCGAGGCTGGATGGCCTTCCCCATTATGATTCTTCTCGCTTCCGGCGGC
ATCGGGATGCCCGCGTTGCAGGCCATGCTGTCCAGGCAGGTAGATGACGACCATCAGGGACAGCTTCAAG
GATCGCTCGCGGCTCTTACCAGCCTAACTTCGATCATTGGACCGCTGATCGTCACGGCGATTTATGCCGC
CTCGGCGAGCACATGGAACGGGTTGGCATGGATTGTAGGCGCCGCCCTATACCTTGTCTGCCTCCCCGCG
TTGCGTCGCGGTGCATGGAGCCGGGCCACCTCGACCTGAATGGAAGCCGGCGGCACCTCGCTAACGGATT
CACCACTCCAAGAATTGGAGCCAATCAATTCTTGCGGAGAACTGTGAATGCGCAAACCAACCCTTGGCAG
AACATATCCATCGCGTCCGCCATCTCCAGCAGCCGCACGCGGCGCATCTCGGGCAGCGTTGGGTCCTGGC
CACGGGTGCGCATGATCGTGCTCCTGTCGTTGAGGACCCGGCTAGGCTGGCGGGGTTGCCTTACTGGTTA
GCAGAATGAATCACCGATACGCGAGCGAACGTGAAGCGACTGCTGCTGCAAAACGTCTGCGACCTGAGCA
ACAACATGAATGGTCTTCGGTTTCCGTGTTTCGTAAAGTCTGGAAACGCGGAAGTCAGCGCCCTGCACCA
TTATGTTCCGGATCTGCATCGCAGGATGCTGCTGGCTACCCTGTGGAACACCTACATCTGTATTAACGAA
GCGCTGGCATTGACCCTGAGTGATTTTTCTCTGGTCCCGCCGCATCCATACCGCCAGTTGTTTACCCTCA
CAACGTTCCAGTAACCGGGCATGTTCATCATCAGTAACCCGTATCGTGAGCATCCTCTCTCGTTTCATCG
GTATCATTACCCCCATGAACAGAAATCCCCCTTACACGGAGGCATCAGTGACCAAACAGGAAAAAACCGC
CCTTAACATGGCCCGCTTTATCAGAAGCCAGACATTAACGCTTCTGGAGAAACTCAACGAGCTGGACGCG
GATGAACAGGCAGACATCTGTGAATCGCTTCACGACCACGCTGATGAGCTTTACCGCAGCTGCCTCGCGC
GTTTCGGTGATGACGGTGAAAACCTCTGACACATGCAGCTCCCGGAGACGGTCACAGCTTGTCTGTAAGC
GGATGCCGGGAGCAGACAAGCCCGTCAGGGCGCGTCAGCGGGTGTTGGCAGGTGTCGGGGCGCAGCCATG
ACCCAGTCACCCCATGGTGCAGTATGAAGGCGGCGGAGCCGACACCACGGCCACCGATATTATTTGCCCG
ATGTACGCGCGCGTGGATGAAGACCAGCCCTTCCCGGCTTTATCAAAAAGAGTATTGACTTAAAGTCTAA
CCTATAGGATACTTACAGCGATGGAGAGGTGTAGTGGTAACCAGAAGATAATATGGCTTTCGCTACCTGG
AGAGACGCGCCCGCTGATCCTTTGCGAATACGCCCACGCGATGGGTAACAGTCTTGGCGGTTTCGCTAAA
TACTGGCAGGCGTTTCGTCAGTATCCCCGTTTACAGGGCGGCTTCGTCTGGGACTGGGTGGATCAGTCGC
TGATTAAATATGATGAAAACGGCAACCCGTGGTACCGGCTTACGGCGGTGATTTTTGCGATACGCCGAAC
GAAATGTGAGCGAGTAACAACCATCGCCAGTTCTGTATGAACGGTCTGGTCTTTGCCGACCGCACGCCGC
ATCCAGCGCTGACGGAAGCAAAACACCAGCAGCAGTTTTTCAGTTCCGTTTATCCGGGCAAACCATCGAA
GTGACCAGCGAATACCTGTTCCGTCATAGCGATAACGAGCTCCTGCACTGGATGGTGGCGCTGGATGGTA
AGCCGCTGGCAAGCGGTGAAGTGCCTCTGGATGTCGCTCCACAAGGTAAACAGTTGATTGAACTGTCTGA
ACTACCGCAGCCGGAGAGCGCCGGGCAACTCTGGCTCACAGTACGCGTAGTGCAACCGAACGCGACCGCA
TGGTCAGAAGCCGGGCACATCAGCGCCTGGCAGCAGTAGCGTCTGGCGGAAATTGTGAGCGGATAACAAT
TAAACCTCAGTGTGACGCTCCCCGCCGCGTCCCACGCCATCCCGCATCTGACCACCAGCGAAATGGATTT
TTGCACTCGAGCTGGGTAATAAGCGTTGGCAATTTAACCGCCAGTCAGGCTTTCTTTCACAGATGTGGAT
TGGCGATAAAAAACAACTGCTGACGCCGCTGCGCGATCAGTTCACCCGTGCACCGCTGGATAACGACATT
GGCGTAAGTGAAGCGACCCGCATTGACCCTAACGCCTGGGTCGAACACTGGAAGGCGGCGGGCCATTACC
AGGCCGAAGCAGCGTTGTTGCAGTGCACGGCAGATACACTTGCTGATGCGGTGCTGATTACGACCGCTCA
CGCGTGGCAGCATCAGGGGAAAACCTTATTTATCAGCCGGAAAACCTACCGGATTGATGGTAGTGGTCAA
ATGGCGATTACCGTTGATGTTGAAGTGGCGAGCGATACACCGCATCCGGCGCGGATTGGCCTGAACTGCC
AGCTGGCGCAGGTAGCAGAGCGGGTAAACTGGCTCGGATTAGCGGCCGCAAGAAAACTATCCCGACCGCC
TTACTGCCGCCTGTTTTGACCGCTGGGATCTGCTGTAACAGAGCATTAGCGCAAGGTGATTTTTGTCTTC
TTGCGCTAATTTTTTCCATTGTCTAGAGTAGCGATAGCGGAGTGTATACTGGCTTAACTATGCGGCATCA
GAGCAGATTGTACTGAGAGTGCACCATATGCGGTGTGAAATACCGCACAGATGCGTAAGGAGAAAATACC
GCATCAGGCGCTCTTCCGCTTCCTCGCTCACTGACTCGCTGCGCTCGGTCGTTCGGCTGCGGCGAGCGGT
ATCAGCTCACTCAAAGGCGGTAATACGGTTATCCACAGAATCAGGGGATAACGCAGGAAAGAACATGTGA
GCAAAAGGCCAGCAAAAGGCCAGGAACCGTAAAAAGGCCGCGTTGCTGGCGTTTTTCCATAGGCTCCGCC
CCCCTGACGAGCATCACAAAAATCGACGCTCAAGTCAGAGGTGGCGAAACCCGACAGGACTATAAAGATA
CCAGGCGTTTCCCCCTGGAAGCTCCCTCGTGCGCTCTCCTGTTCCGACCCTGCCGCTTACCGGATACCTG
TCCGCCTTTCTCCCTTCGGGAAGCGTGGCGCTTTCTCATAGCTCACGCTGTAGGTATCTCAGTTCGGTGT
AGGTCGTTCGCTCCAAGCTGGGCTGTGTGCACGAACCCCCCGTTCAGCCCGACCGCTGCGCCTTATCCGG
TAACTATCGTCTTGAGTCCAACCCGGTAAGACACGACTTATCGCCACTGGCAGCAGCCACTGGTAACAGG
ATTAGCAGAGCGAGGTATGTAGGCGGTGCTACAGAGTTCTTGAAGTGGTGGCCTAACTACGGCTACACTA
GAAGGACAGTATTTGGTATCTGCGCTCTGCTGAAGCCAGTTACCTTCGGAAAAAGAGTTGGTAGCTCTTG
ATCCGGCAAACAAACCACCGCTGGTAGCGGTGGTTTTTTTGTTTGCAAGCAGCAGATTACGCGCAGAAAA
AAAGGATCTCAAGAAGATCCTTTGATCTTTTCTACGGGGTCTGACGCTCAGTGGAACGAAAACTCACGTT
AAGGGATTTTGGTCATGAGATTATCAAAAAGGATCTTCACCTAGATCCTTTTAAATTAAAAATGAAGTTT
TAAATCAATCTAAAGTATATATGAGTAAACTTGGTCTGACAGTTACCAATGCTTAATCAGTGAGGCACCT
ATCTCAGCGATCTGTCTATTTCGTTCATCCATAGTTGCCTGACTCCCCGTCGTGTAGATAACTACGATAC
GGGAGGGCTTACCATCTGGCCCCAGTGCTGCAATGATACCGCGAGACCCACGCTCACCGGCTCCAGATTT
ATCAGCAATAAACCAGCCAGCCGGAAGGGCCGAGCGCAGAAGTGGTCCTGCAACTTTATCCGCCTCCATC
CAGTCTATTAATTGTTGCCGGGAAGCTAGAGTAAGTAGTTCGCCAGTTAATAGTTTGCGCAACGTTGTTG
CCATTGCTGCAGGCATCGTGGTGTCACGCTCGTCGTTTGGTATGGCTTCATTCAGCTCCGGTTCCCAACG
ATCAAGGCGAGTTACATGATCCCCCATGTTGTGCAAAAAAGCGGTTAGCTCCTTCGGTCCTCCGATCGTT
GTCAGAAGTAAGTTGGCCGCAGTGTTATCACTCATGGTTATGGCAGCACTGCATAATTCTCTTACTGTCA
TGCCATCCGTAAGATGCTTTTCTGTGACTGGTGAGTACTCAACCAAGTCATTCTGAGAATAGTGTATGCG
GCGACCGAGTTGCTCTTGCCCGGCGTCAACACGGGATAATACCGCGCCACATAGCAGAACTTTAAAAGTG
CTCATCATTGGAAAACGTTCTTCGGGGCGAAAACTCTCAAGGATCTTACCGCTGTTGAGATCCAGTTCGA
TGTAACCCACTCGTGCACCCAACTGATCTTCAGCATCTTTTACTTTCACCAGCGTTTCTGGGTGAGCAAA
AACAGGAAGGCAAAATGCCGCAAAAAAGGGAATAAGGGCGACACGGAAATGTTGAATACTCATACTCTTC
CTTTTTCAATATTATTGAAGCATTTATCAGGGTTATTGTCTCATGAGCGGATACATATTTGAATGTATTT
AGAAAAATAAACAAATAGGGGTTCCGCGCACATTTCCCCGAAAAGTGCCACCTGACGTCTAAGAAACCAT
TATTATCATGACATTAACCTATAAAAATAGGCGTATCACGAGGCCCTTTCGTCTTCAAGAATTCTCATGT
TTGACAGCTTATCATCGATAAGCTTTAATGCGGTAGTT
